>Addgene plasmid #68432 | pU6_(GLuc)_INT[P4-P6(3xPP7)] | depositor full sequence | sequence record 125560 | Full Sequence
TTACCAATGCTTAATCAGTGAGGCACCTATCTCAGCGATCTGTCTATTTCGTTCATCCATAGTTGCCTGA
CTCCCCGTCGTGTAGATAACTACGATACGGGAGGGCTTACCATCTGGCCCCAGTGCTGCAATGATACCGC
GAGACCCACGCTCACCGGCTCCAGATTTATCAGCAATAAACCAGCCAGCCGGAAGGGCCGAGCGCAGAAG
TGGTCCTGCAACTTTATCCGCCTCCATCCAGTCTATTAATTGTTGCCGGGAAGCTAGAGTAAGTAGTTCG
CCAGTTAATAGTTTGCGCAACGTTGTTGCCATTGCTACAGGCATCGTGGTGTCACGCTCGTCGTTTGGTA
TGGCTTCATTCAGCTCCGGTTCCCAACGATCAAGGCGAGTTACATGATCCCCCATGTTGTGCAAAAAAGC
GGTTAGCTCCTTCGGTCCTCCGATCGTTGTCAGAAGTAAGTTGGCCGCAGTGTTATCACTCATGGTTATG
GCAGCACTGCATAATTCTCTTACTGTCATGCCATCCGTAAGATGCTTTTCTGTGACTGGTGAGTACTCAA
CCAAGTCATTCTGAGAATAGTGTATGCGGCGACCGAGTTGCTCTTGCCCGGCGTCAATACGGGATAATAC
CGCGCCACATAGCAGAACTTTAAAAGTGCTCATCATTGGAAAACGTTCTTCGGGGCGAAAACTCTCAAGG
ATCTTACCGCTGTTGAGATCCAGTTCGATGTAACCCACTCGTGCACCCAACTGATCTTCAGCATCTTTTA
CTTTCACCAGCGTTTCTGGGTGAGCAAAAACAGGAAGGCAAAATGCCGCAAAAAAGGGAATAAGGGCGAC
ACGGAAATGTTGAATACTCATACTCTTCCTTTTTCAATATTATTGAAGCATTTATCAGGGTTATTGTCTC
ATGAGCGGATACATATTTGAATGTATTTAGAAAAATAAACAAATAGGGGTTCCGCGCACATTTCCCCGAA
AAGTGCCACCTGACGTCTAAGAAACCATTATTATCATGACATTAACCTATAAAAATAGGCGTATCACGAG
GCCCTTTCGTCTCGCGCGTTTCGGTGATGACGGTGAAAACCTCTGACACATGCAGCTCCCGGAGACGGTC
ACAGCTTGTCTGTAAGCGGATGCCGGGAGCAGACAAGCCCGTCAGGGCGCGTCAGCGGGTGTTGGCGGGT
GTCGGGGCTGGCTTAACTATGCGGCATCAGAGCAGATTGTACTGAGAGTGCACCATATGCGGTGTGAAAT
ACCGCACAGATGCGTAAGGAGAAAATACCGCATCAGGCGCCATTCGCCATTCAGGCTGCGCAACTGTTGG
GAAGGGCGATCGGTGCGGGCCTCTTCGCTATTACGCCAGCTGGCGAAAGGGGGATGTGCTGCAAGGCGAT
TAAGTTGGGTAACGCCAGGGTTTTCCCAGTCACGACGTTGTAAAACGACGGCCAGTGTTTCCCATGATTC
CTTCATATTTGCATATACGATACAAGGCTGTTAGAGAGATAATTGGAATTAATTTGACTGTAAACACAAA
GATATTAGTACAAAATACGTGACGTAGAAAGTAATAATTTCTTGGGTAGTTTGCAGTTTTAAAATTATGT
TTTAAAATGGACTATCATATGCTTACCGTAACTTGAAAGTATTTCGATTTCTTGGCTTTATATATCTTGT
GGAAAGGACGAAACACCGATCTAGATACGACTCACTATGTTTAAGAGCTATGCTGCGAATACGAGTCTGG
AATTGCGGGAAAGGGGTCAACAGCCGTTCAGTACCAAGTCTCAGGGGAAACTTTGAGATGGCCTTGCAAA
GGGTATGGTAATAAGCTGACGGACATGGTCCTAACACGCAGCCAAGTCCTAAGTCAACAGTCTGGAGCAG
ACGATATGGCGTCGCTCCTCTCCACGAGAGCATATGGGCTCCGTGGTCTCCAGCAGACGATATGGCGTCG
CTGGTCTCTGTTGATATGGATGCAGTTCATCTCTCGTATTCGCAGCATAGCAAGTTTAAATAAGGCTAGT
CCGTTATCAACTTGAAAAAGTGGCACCGAGTCGGTGCTTTTTTTCTTAATTAAGTCTAGAGTCGACTGTT
TAAACCTGCAGGCATGCAAGCTTGGCGTAATCATGGTCATAGCTGTTTCCTGTGTGAAATTGTTATCCGC
TCACAATTCCACACAACATACGAGCCGGAAGCATAAAGTGTAAAGCCTGGGGTGCCTAATGAGTGAGCTA
ACTCACATTAATTGCGTTGCGCTCACTGCCCGCTTTCCAGTCGGGAAACCTGTCGTGCCAGCTGCATTAA
TGAATCGGCCAACGCGCGGGGAGAGGCGGTTTGCGTATTGGGCGCTCTTCCGCTTCCTCGCTCACTGACT
CGCTGCGCTCGGTCGTTCGGCTGCGGCGAGCGGTATCAGCTCACTCAAAGGCGGTAATACGGTTATCCAC
AGAATCAGGGGATAACGCAGGAAAGAACATGTGAGCAAAAGGCCAGCAAAAGGCCAGGAACCGTAAAAAG
GCCGCGTTGCTGGCGTTTTTCCATAGGCTCCGCCCCCCTGACGAGCATCACAAAAATCGACGCTCAAGTC
AGAGGTGGCGAAACCCGACAGGACTATAAAGATACCAGGCGTTTCCCCCTGGAAGCTCCCTCGTGCGCTC
TCCTGTTCCGACCCTGCCGCTTACCGGATACCTGTCCGCCTTTCTCCCTTCGGGAAGCGTGGCGCTTTCT
CATAGCTCACGCTGTAGGTATCTCAGTTCGGTGTAGGTCGTTCGCTCCAAGCTGGGCTGTGTGCACGAAC
CCCCCGTTCAGCCCGACCGCTGCGCCTTATCCGGTAACTATCGTCTTGAGTCCAACCCGGTAAGACACGA
CTTATCGCCACTGGCAGCAGCCACTGGTAACAGGATTAGCAGAGCGAGGTATGTAGGCGGTGCTACAGAG
TTCTTGAAGTGGTGGCCTAACTACGGCTACACTAGAAGAACAGTATTTGGTATCTGCGCTCTGCTGAAGC
CAGTTACCTTCGGAAAAAGAGTTGGTAGCTCTTGATCCGGCAAACAAACCACCGCTGGTAGCGGTGGTTT
TTTTGTTTGCAAGCAGCAGATTACGCGCAGAAAAAAAGGATCTCAAGAAGATCCTTTGATCTTTTCTACG
GGGTCTGACGCTCAGTGGAACGAAAACTCACGTTAAGGGATTTTGGTCATGAGATTATCAAAAAGGATCT
TCACCTAGATCCTTTTAAATTAAAAATGAAGTTTTAAATCAATCTAAAGTATATATGAGTAAACTTGGTC
TGACAG
Features (pLannotate 1.2.2; 13 found; start..end, strand, type, name):
      1..861     -  CDS            AmpR: β-lactamase; bla; confers resistance to ampicillin, carbenicillin, and related antibiotics
    862..966     -  promoter       AmpR promoter: bla
   1061..1096    +  CDS            rop (fragment): Rop protein, which maintains plasmids at low copy number; rop
   1198..1297    +  misc_feature   bom (fragment): basis of mobility region from pBR322
   1303..1457    -  CDS            lacZα (fragment): LacZα fragment of β-galactosidase; lacZ fragment
   1458..1689    +  promoter       U6 promoter: RNA polymerase III promoter for human U6 snRNA
   2003..2067    +  misc_RNA       tracrRNA (fragment): trans-activating CRISPR RNA for the Streptococcus pyogenes CRISPR/Cas9 system
   2104..2123    +  misc_feature   MCS (fragment): pUC18/19 multiple cloning site
   2160..2176    -  protein_bind   lac operator: The lac repressor binds to the lac operator to inhibit transcription in E. coli. This inhibition can be relieved by adding lactose or isopropyl-β-D-thiogalactopyranoside (IPTG). lac repressor encoded by lacI
   2184..2214    -  promoter       lac promoter: promoter for the E. coli lac operon
   2229..2250    -  protein_bind   CAP binding site: CAP binding activates transcription in the presence of cAMP. E. coli catabolite activator protein
   2263..2355    -  CDS            lacI (fragment): lac repressor; lacI; The lac repressor binds to the lac operator to inhibit transcription in E. coli. This inhibition can be relieved by adding lactose or isopropyl-β-D-thiogalactopyranoside (IPTG).
   2538..3126    -  rep_origin     ori: high-copy-number ColE1/pMB1/pBR322/pUC origin of replication
