[The description below was written by a language model from this plasmid's Addgene catalogue record and pLannotate feature annotations shown in this document.]
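Description:
pU6_(GLuc)_INT[P4-P6(3xPP7)] is a small (about 3.3 kb) mammalian expression plasmid from the CRISPR-Display system, built on the pUC-type cloning vector pNEB193. It is propagated in E. coli at high copy through the ColE1/pUC origin and selected with ampicillin via the β-lactamase gene and its native promoter. The remaining annotated bacterial elements (fragments of lacZα, lacI, rop and bom, the lac promoter and operator, the CAP binding site and part of the polylinker) are backbone remnants flanking the insertion site. The plasmid carries no mammalian selection marker or viral elements, which fits its stated use in transient transfection.

The payload is a single RNA polymerase III transcription unit driven by the human U6 promoter. It encodes a synthetic Streptococcus pyogenes-type sgRNA whose guide is directed against a site in a Gaussia luciferase (GLuc) reporter. In the "INT" topology, a large accessory RNA domain is inserted internally within the sgRNA scaffold rather than appended to either end. Here that domain is the P4-P6 folding domain of the Tetrahymena group I intron, itself extended with a cassette of three PP7 stem-loops, which are binding sites for the PP7 bacteriophage coat protein. The feature table annotates only the U6 promoter and a downstream tracrRNA fragment. The roughly 300-nucleotide unannotated gap between them presumably holds the guide and the accessory domain.

The construct encodes no Cas9, so the Cas9 or dCas9 partner, any PP7 coat protein fusion and the GLuc reporter must be supplied separately. It is used to test whether a structured RNA cargo can be carried to a defined DNA locus on an sgRNA while retaining function.
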