Addgene plasmid #68432: pU6_(GLuc)_INT[P4-P6(3xPP7)]
Purpose: Transient expression in mammalian cells of an "INT" construct_bearing P4_P6 (internally appended with three PP7 stem-loops), targeting the GLuc reporter. U6 promoter
Depositing lab: John Rinn. Depositing organization: Harvard University. Publication: Multiplexable, locus-specific targeting of long RNAs with CRISPR-Display. Shechner DM, Hacisuleyman E, Younger ST, Rinn JL. Nat Methods. 2015 Jul;12(7):664-70. doi: 10.1038/nmeth.3433. Epub 2015 Jun 1. PubMed 26030444.
Backbone
  Vector backbone: pNEB193
  Backbone manufacturer: NEB
  Vector type: Mammalian Expression, CRISPR, Synthetic Biology
Growth in bacteria
  Bacterial resistance: Ampicillin, 100 μg/mL
  Growth temperature: 37°C
  Growth strain: DH5alpha
  Copy number: High Copy
Gene/Insert
  Gene/Insert name: INT construct_bearing P4_P6 (internally appended with three PP7 stem-loops)
  gRNA/shRNA sequence: gRNA: GATCTAGATACGACTCACTAT
  Species: Synthetic
  Promoter: human U6
  Cloning method: Restriction Enzyme; 5′ cloning site Unknown (unknown if destroyed); 3′ cloning site Unknown (unknown if destroyed)
  Sequencing primers: 5′ LKO.1 5; 3′ M13R
Terms and licenses: Academic/Nonprofit Terms; Industry Terms: Not Available to Industry
Depositor comments: sgRNA core targets the (ATCTAGATACGACTCACTAT) sequence in the Gluc reporter. Contains an internal "accessory domain," comprising the T. thermophilia P4-P6 domain appended with a casette of PP7 stem-loops.
How to cite: pU6_(GLuc)_INT[P4-P6(3xPP7)] was a gift from John Rinn (Addgene plasmid # 68432 ; http://n2t.net/addgene:68432 ; RRID:Addgene_68432)
