>Addgene plasmid #68432 | pU6_(GLuc)_INT[P4-P6(3xPP7)] | addgene partial sequence | sequence record 124641 | LKO1_5 5'-GACTATCATATGCTTACCGT-3'
GGCTTTATATATCTTGTGGAAAGGACGAAACACCGATCTAGATACGACTCACTATGTTTAAGAGCTATGC
TGCGAATACGAGTCTGGAATTGCGGGAAAGGGGTCAACAGCCGTTCAGTACCAAGTCTCAGGGGAAACTT
TGAGATGGCCTTGCAAAGGGTATGGTAATAAGCTGACGGACATGGTCCTAACACGCAGCCAAGTCCTAAG
TCAACAGTCTGGAGCAGACGATATGGCGTCGCTCCTCTCCACGAGAGCATATGGGCTCCGTGGTCTCCAG
CAGACGATATGGCGTCGCTGGTCTCTGTTGATATGGATGCAGTTCATCTCTCGTATTCGCAGCATAGCAA
GTTTAAATAAGGCTAGTCCGTTATCAACTTGAAAAAGTGGCACCGAGTCGGTGCTTTTTTTCTTAATTAA
GTCTAGAGTCGACTGTTTAAACCTGCAGGCATGCAAGCTTGGCGTAATCATGGTCATAGCTGTTTCCTGT
GTGAAATTGTTATCCGCTCACAATTCCACACAACATACGAGCCGGAAGCATAAAGTGTAAAGCCTGGGGT
GCCTAATGAGTGAGCTAACTCACATTAATTGCGTTGCGCTCACTGCCCGCTTTCCAGTCGGGAAACCTGT
CGTGCCAGCTGCATTAATGAATCGGCCAACGCGCGGGGAGAGGCGGTTTGCGTATTGGGCGCTCTTCCGC
TTCCTCGCTCACTGACTCGCTGCGCTCGGTCGTTCGGCTGCGGCGAGCGGTATCAGCTCACTCAAAGGCG
GTAATACGGTTATCCACAGAATCAGGGGATAACGCAGGAAAGAACATGTGAGCAAAAGGCCAGCAAAAGG
CCAGGAACCGTAAAAAGGCCGCGTTGCTGGCGTTTTTCCATAGGCTCCGCCCCCCTGACGAGCATCACAA
AAATCGACGCTCAAGTCAGAGGTGGCGAAACCCGACAGGACTATAAAGATACCAGGCGTTTCCCCC
