>Addgene plasmid #68432 | pU6_(GLuc)_INT[P4-P6(3xPP7)] | addgene partial sequence | sequence record 124642 | M13-Rev 5'-CAGGAAACAGCTATGACC-3'
TGCAGGTTTAAACAGTCGACTCTAGACTTAATTAAGAAAAAAAGCACCGACTCGGTGCCACTTTTTCAAG
TTGATAACGGACTAGCCTTATTTAAACTTGCTATGCTGCGAATACGAGAGATGAACTGCATCCATATCAA
CAGAGACCAGCGACGCCATATCGTCTGCTGGAGACCACGGAGCCCATATGCTCTCGTGGAGAGGAGCGAC
GCCATATCGTCTGCTCCAGACTGTTGACTTAGGACTTGGCTGCGTGTTAGGACCATGTCCGTCAGCTTAT
TACCATACCCTTTGCAAGGCCATCTCAAAGTTTCCCCTGAGACTTGGTACTGAACGGCTGTTGACCCCTT
TCCCGCAATTCCAGACTCGTATTCGCAGCATAGCTCTTAAACATAGTGAGTCGTATCTAGATCGGTGTTT
CGTCCTTTCCACAAGATATATAAAGCCAAGAAATCGAAATACTTTCAAGTTACGGTAAGCATATGATAGT
CCATTTTAAAACATAATTTTAAAACTGCAAACTACCCAAGAAATTATTACTTTCTACGTCACGTATTTTG
TACTAATATCTTTGTGTTTACAGTCAAATTAATTCCAATTATCTCTCTAACAGCCTTGTATCGTATATGC
AAATATGAAGGAATCATGGGAAACACTGGCCGTCGTTTTACAACGTCGTGACTGGGAAAACCCTGGCGTT
ACCCAACTTAATCGCCTTGCAGCACATCCCCCTTTCGCCAGCTGGCGTAATAGCGAAGAGGCCCGCACCG
ATCGCCCTTCCCAACAGTTGCGCAGCCTGAATGGCGAATGGCGCCTGATGCGGTATTTTCTCCTTACGCA
TCTGTGCGGTATTTCACACCGCATATGGTGCACTCTCAGTACAATCTGCTCTGATGCCGCATAGTTAAGC
CAGCCCCGACACCCGCCAACACCCGCTGACGCGCCCTGACGGGCTTGTCTGCTCCCGGCATCCGCTTACA
GACAAGCTGTGACCGTCTCCGGGAGCTGCATGTGTCAGAGGTTTTCACCGTCATCACCGAAACGCGCGAG
ACGAAAGGGCCTCGTGATACGCCT
